>Addgene plasmid #214870 | AiP15148: pAAV-AiE0779m_6xC2-minBG-CoChR-EGFP-WPRE3-BGHpA (Alias: CN5148) | addgene full sequence | sequence record 426040 | Addgene NGS Result
CCTGCAGGCAGCTGCGCGCTCGCTCGCTCACTGAGGCCGCCCGGGCGTCGGGCGACCTTTGGTCGCCCGG
CCTCAGTGAGCGAGCGAGCGCGCAGAGAGGGAGTGGCCAACTCCATCACTAGGGGTTCCTGCGGCCGCAC
GCGTAAGTTTGAGACAAATTAAGGAAAAGCGGGTTGGGAGGAGTCTGAGGCTGTGGGTGGCTGCCTCGAG
AGGCTGCTCACAACCTGACATGTTTCAGATCTTTTGACACGGTCATGCAAGCAACAGAAACTTATATGGT
TTTTAGTCTCCCAGGTAGCAGGGAAATGATGATGTGGGAGGATTAGGGGGGGGAAAATAAGTTTGAGACA
AATTAAGGAAAAGCGGGTTGGGAGGAGTCTGAGGCTGTGGGTGGCTGCCTCGAGAGGCTGCTCACAACCT
GACATGTTTCAGATCTTTTGACACGGTCATGCAAGCAACAGAAACTTATATGGTTTTTAGTCTCCCAGGT
AGCAGGGAAATGATGATGTGGGAGGATTAGGGGGGGGAAAATAAGTTTGAGACAAATTAAGGAAAAGCGG
GTTGGGAGGAGTCTGAGGCTGTGGGTGGCTGCCTCGAGAGGCTGCTCACAACCTGACATGTTTCAGATCT
TTTGACACGGTCATGCAAGCAACAGAAACTTATATGGTTTTTAGTCTCCCAGGTAGCAGGGAAATGATGA
TGTGGGAGGATTAGGGGGGGGAAAATGAGCTCAAGTTTGAGACAAATTAAGGAAAAGCGGGTTGGGAGGA
GTCTGAGGCTGTGGGTGGCTGCCTCGAGAGGCTGCTCACAACCTGACATGTTTCAGATCTTTTGACACGG
TCATGCAAGCAACAGAAACTTATATGGTTTTTAGTCTCCCAGGTAGCAGGGAAATGATGATGTGGGAGGA
TTAGGGGGGGGAAAATAAGTTTGAGACAAATTAAGGAAAAGCGGGTTGGGAGGAGTCTGAGGCTGTGGGT
GGCTGCCTCGAGAGGCTGCTCACAACCTGACATGTTTCAGATCTTTTGACACGGTCATGCAAGCAACAGA
AACTTATATGGTTTTTAGTCTCCCAGGTAGCAGGGAAATGATGATGTGGGAGGATTAGGGGGGGGAAAAT
AAGTTTGAGACAAATTAAGGAAAAGCGGGTTGGGAGGAGTCTGAGGCTGTGGGTGGCTGCCTCGAGAGGC
TGCTCACAACCTGACATGTTTCAGATCTTTTGACACGGTCATGCAAGCAACAGAAACTTATATGGTTTTT
AGTCTCCCAGGTAGCAGGGAAATGATGATGTGGGAGGATTAGGGGGGGGAAAATGGGCTGGGCATAAAAG
TCAGGGCAGAGCCATCTATTGCTTACATTTGCTTCTGGGATCCGCCACCATGCTGGGAAACGGCAGCGCC
ATTGTGCCTATCGACCAGTGCTTTTGCCTGGCTTGGACCGACAGCCTGGGAAGCGATACAGAGCAGCTGG
TGGCCAACATCCTCCAGTGGTTCGCCTTCGGCTTCAGCATCCTGATCCTGATGTTCTACGCCTACCAGAC
TTGGAGAGCCACTTGCGGTTGGGAGGAGGTCTACGTCTGTTGCGTCGAGCTGACCAAGGTCATCATCGAG
TTCTTCCACGAGTTCGACGACCCCAGCATGCTGTACCTGGCTAACGGACACCGAGTCCAGTGGCTGAGAT
ACGCAGAGTGGCTGCTGACTTGTCCCGTCATCCTGATCCACCTGAGCAACCTGACCGGCCTGAAGGACGA
CTACAGCAAGCGGACCATGAGGCTGCTGGTGTCAGACGTGGGAACCATCGTGTGGGGAGCTACAAGCGCC
ATGAGCACAGGCTACGTCAAGGTCATCTTCTTCGTGCTGGGTTGCATCTACGGCGCCAACACCTTCTTCC
ACGCCGCCAAGGTGTATATCGAGAGCTACCACGTGGTGCCAAAGGGCAGACCTAGAACCGTCGTGCGGAT
CATGGCTTGGCTGTTCTTCCTGTCTTGGGGCATGTTCCCCGTGCTGTTCGTCGTGGGACCAGAAGGATTC
GACGCCATCAGCGTGTACGGCTCTACCATTGGCCACACCATCATCGACCTCATGAGCAAGAATTGTTGGG
GCCTGCTGGGACACTATCTGAGAGTGCTGATCCACCAGCACATCATCATCTACGGCGACATCCGGAAGAA
GACCAAGATCAACGTGGCCGGCGAGGAGATGGAAGTGGAGACCATGGTGGACCAGGAGGACGAGGAGACA
GTGGCGGCACCGGTAGTAGCAGTGAGCAAGGGCGAGGAGCTGTTCACCGGGGTGGTGCCCATCCTGGTCG
AGCTGGACGGCGACGTAAACGGCCACAAGTTCAGCGTGTCCGGCGAGGGCGAGGGCGATGCCACCTACGG
CAAGCTGACCCTGAAGTTCATTTGCACCACCGGCAAGCTGCCCGTGCCCTGGCCCACCCTCGTGACCACC
CTGACCTACGGCGTGCAGTGCTTCAGCCGCTACCCCGACCACATGAAGCAGCACGACTTCTTCAAGTCCG
CCATGCCCGAAGGCTACGTCCAGGAGCGCACCATCTTCTTCAAGGACGACGGCAACTACAAGACCCGCGC
CGAGGTGAAGTTCGAGGGCGACACCCTGGTGAACCGCATCGAGCTGAAGGGCATCGACTTCAAGGAGGAC
GGCAACATCCTGGGGCACAAGCTGGAGTACAACTACAACAGCCACAACGTCTATATCATGGCCGACAAGC
AGAAGAACGGCATCAAGGTGAACTTCAAGATCCGCCACAACATCGAGGACGGCAGCGTGCAGCTCGCCGA
CCACTACCAGCAGAACACCCCCATCGGCGACGGCCCCGTGCTGCTGCCCGACAACCACTACCTGAGCACC
CAGTCCGCCCTGAGCAAAGACCCCAACGAGAAGCGCGATCACATGGTCCTGCTGGAGTTCGTGACCGCCG
CCGGGATCACTCTCGGCATGGACGAGCTGTACAAGTAAGAATTCGATATCATAATCAACCTCTGGATTAC
AAAATTTGTGAAAGATTGACTGGTATTCTTAACTATGTTGCTCCTTTTACGCTATGTGGATACGCTGCTT
TAATGCCTTTGTATCATGCTATTGCTTCCCGTATGGCTTTCATTTTCTCCTCCTTGTATAAATCCTGGTT
AGTTCTTGCCACGGCGGAACTCATCGCCGCCTGCCTTGCCCGCTGCTGGACAGGGGCTCGGCTGTTGGGC
ACTGACAATTCCGTGGCTCGAGAGATCTTCGACTGTGCCTTCTAGTTGCCAGCCATCTGTTGTTTGCCCC
TCCCCCGTGCCTTCCTTGACCCTGGAAGGTGCCACTCCCACTGTCCTTTCCTAATAAAATGAGGAAATTG
CATCGCATTGTCTGAGTAGGTGTCATTCTATTCTGGGGGGTGGGGTGGGGCAGGACAGCAAGGGGGAGGA
TTGGGAAGACAATAGCAGGCATGAGATCTCACGTGCGGACCGAGCGGCCGCAGGAACCCCTAGTGATGGA
GTTGGCCACTCCCTCTCTGCGCGCTCGCTCGCTCACTGAGGCCGGGCGACCAAAGGTCGCCCGACGCCCG
GGCTTTGCCCGGGCGGCCTCAGTGAGCGAGCGAGCGCGCAGCTGCCTGCAGGGGCGCCTGATGCGGTATT
TTCTCCTTACGCATCTGTGCGGTATTTCACACCGCATA
[95 nt withheld, positions 3679-3773]
T
[46 nt withheld, positions 3775-3820]
C
[141 nt withheld, positions 3822-3962]
CCTTTGACGTTGGAGTCCACGTTCTTT
[37 nt withheld, positions 3990-4026]
ACTCTATCTCGGGCTATTCTTTTGATTTATAAGGGATTTTGCCGATTTCGGTCTATTGGTTAAAAAATGA
GCTGATTTAACAAAAATTTAACGCGAATTTTAACAAAATATTAACGTTTACAATTTTATGGTGCACTCTC
AGTACAATCTGCTCTGATGCCGCATAGTTAAGCCAGCCCCGACACCCGCCAACACCCGCTGACGCGCCCT
GACGGGCTTGTCTGCTCCCGGCATCCGCTTACAGACAAGCTGTGACCGTCTCCGGGAGCTGCATGTGTCA
GAGGTTTTCACCGTCATCACCGAAACGCGCGAGACGAAAGGGCCTCGTGATACGCCTATTTTTATAGGTT
AATGTCATGATAATAATGGTTTCTTAGACGTCAGGTGGCACTTTTCGGGGAAATGTGCGCGGAACCCCTA
TTTGTTTATTTTTCTAAATACATTCAAATATGTATCCGCTCATGAGACAATAACCCTGATAAATGCTTCA
ATAATATTGAAAAAGGAAGAGTATGAGTATTCAACATTTCCGTGTCGCCCTTATTCCCTTTTTTGCGGCA
TTTTGCCTTCCTGTTTTTGCTCACCCAGAAACGCTGGTGAAAGTAAAAGATGCTGAAGATCAGTTGGGTG
CACGAGTGGGTTACATCGAACTGGATCTCAACAGCGGTAAGATCCTTGAGAGTTTTCGCCCCGAAGAACG
TTTTCCAATGATGAGCACTTTTAAAGTTCTGCTATGTGGCGCGGTATTATCCCGTATTGACGCCGGGCAA
GAGCAACTCGGTCGCCGCATACACTATTCTCAGAATGACTTGGTTGAGTACTCACCAGTCACAGAAAAGC
ATCTTACGGATGGCATGACAGTAAGAGAATTATGCAGTGCTGCCATAACCATGAGTGATAACACTGCGGC
CAACTTACTTCTGACAACGATCGGAGGACCGAAGGAGCTAACCGCTTTTTTGCACAACATGGGGGATCAT
GTAACTCGCCTTGATCGTTGGGAACCGGAGCTGAATGAAGCCATACCAAACGACGAGCGTGACACCACGA
TGCCTGTAGCAATGGCAACAACGTTGCGCAAACTATTAACTGGCGAACTACTTACTCTAGCTTCCCGGCA
ACAATTAATAGACTGGATGGAGGCGGATAAAGTTGCAGGACCACTTCTGCGCTCGGCCCTTCCGGCTGGC
TGGTTTATTGCTGATAAATCTGGAGCCGGTGAGCGTGGGTCTCGCGGTATCATTGCAGCACTGGGGCCAG
ATGGTAAGCCCTCCCGTATCGTAGTTATCTACACGACGGGGAGTCAGGCAACTATGGATGAACGAAATAG
ACAGATCGCTGAGATAGGTGCCTCACTGATTAAGCATTGGTAACTGTCAGACCAAGTTTACTCATATATA
CTTTAGATTGATTTAAAACTTCATTTTTAATTTAAAAGGATCTAGGTGAAGATCCTTTTTGATAATCTCA
TGACCAAAATCCCTTAACGTGAGTTTTCGTTCCACTGAGCGTCAGACCCCGTAGAAAAGATCAAAGGATC
TTCTTGAGATCCTTTTTTTCTGCGCGTAATCTGCTGCTTGCAAACAAAAAAACCACCGCTACCAGCGGTG
GTTTGTTTGCCGGATCAAGAGCTACCAACTCTTTTTCCGAAGGTAACTGGCTTCAGCAGAGCGCAGATAC
CAAATACTGTTCTTCTAGTGTAGCCGTAGTTAGGCCACCACTTCAAGAACTCTGTAGCACCGCCTACATA
CCTCGCTCTGCTAATCCTGTTACCAGTGGCTGCTGCCAGTGGCGATAAGTCGTGTCTTACCGGGTTGGAC
TCAAGACGATAGTTACCGGATAAGGCGCAGCGGTCGGGCTGAACGGGGGGTTCGTGCACACAGCCCAGCT
TGGAGCGAACGACCTACACCGAACTGAGATACCTACAGCGTGAGCTATGAGAAAGCGCCACGCTTCCCGA
AGGGAGAAAGGCGGACAGGTATCCGGTAAGCGGCAGGGTCGGAACAGGAGAGCGCACGAGGGAGCTTCCA
GGGGGAAACGCCTGGTATCTTTATAGTCCTGTCGGGTTTCGCCACCTCTGACTTGAGCGTCGATTTTTGT
GATGCTCGTCAGGGGGGCGGAGCCTATGGAAAAACGCCAGCAACGCGGCCTTTTTACGGTTCCTGGCCTT
TTGCTGGCCTTTTGCTCACATGT
Features (pLannotate 1.2.2; 15 found; start..end, strand, type, name):
     12..39      +  repeat_region  AAV2 ITR (fragment): inverted terminal repeat of adeno-associated virus serotype 2 inverted
     68..95      +  repeat_region  AAV2 ITR (fragment): inverted terminal repeat of adeno-associated virus serotype 2 inverted
   1380..2243    +  CDS            CoChR: high-photocurrent channelrhodopsin from Chloromonas oogama (Shemesh et al., 2017)
   2262..2978    +  CDS            EGFP: the original enhanced GFP (Yang et al., 1996) mammalian codon-optimized
   2993..3150    +  misc_feature   WPRE (fragment): woodchuck hepatitis virus posttranscriptional regulatory element
   3156..3236    +  misc_feature   WPRE (fragment): woodchuck hepatitis virus posttranscriptional regulatory element
   3253..3364    +  polyA_signal   bGH poly(A) signal: bovine growth hormone polyadenylation signal
   3482..3622    +  repeat_region  AAV2 ITR: inverted terminal repeat of adeno-associated virus serotype 2 inverted
   3627..3678    -  misc_feature   bom (fragment): basis of mobility region from pBR322
   3697..4152    +  rep_origin     f1 ori (sequence partly withheld): f1 bacteriophage origin of replication; arrow indicates direction of (+) strand synthesis
   4153..4202    -  misc_feature   bom (fragment): basis of mobility region from pBR322
   4304..4339    -  CDS            rop (fragment): Rop protein, which maintains plasmids at low copy number; rop
   4434..4538    +  promoter       AmpR promoter: bla
   4539..5399    +  CDS            AmpR: β-lactamase; bla; confers resistance to ampicillin, carbenicillin, and related antibiotics
   5570..6158    +  rep_origin     ori: high-copy-number ColE1/pMB1/pBR322/pUC origin of replication
