[The description below was written by a language model from this plasmid's Addgene catalogue record and pLannotate feature annotations shown in this document.]
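Description:
AiP15148: pAAV-AiE0779m_6xC2-minBG-CoChR-EGFP-WPRE3-BGHpA (alias CN5148) is a 6.2 kb recombinant AAV transfer plasmid designed to deliver an optogenetic actuator to a defined striatal cell type. It is propagated in E. coli through a high-copy ColE1/pUC-type origin and selected with ampicillin via the bla gene and its own promoter. The backbone also carries an f1 phage origin and small remnants of pBR322 bom and rop sequences. The expression cassette is flanked by AAV2 inverted terminal repeats, which provide the signals for replication and packaging of the intervening DNA into AAV particles. The downstream ITR is annotated in full, whereas only short fragments of the upstream ITR were detected. The record specifies a recombination-deficient growth strain, as is usual for repeat-containing AAV plasmids.

The payload is CoChR, a high-photocurrent channelrhodopsin from Chloromonas oogama, followed closely by EGFP, which the construct name indicates is a CoChR-EGFP fusion allowing expressing cells to be visualised. Downstream are two WPRE fragments, consistent with the shortened WPRE3 element that enhances transcript stability and expression while saving packaging space, and a bovine growth hormone polyadenylation signal. The roughly 1.3 kb region upstream of the coding sequence is not annotated in the feature table. From the name, it should hold the AiE0779m enhancer in a "6xC2" configuration, apparently a six-copy concatemer of a core fragment, coupled to a minimal beta-globin promoter (minBG), though the record does not describe these parts. The stated purpose is expression of CoChR-EGFP in striatal direct pathway medium spiny neurons (D1 MSNs), enabling light-driven activation of this population as part of an enhancer AAV toolbox for striatal cell types and circuits.
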