Addgene plasmid #214870: AiP15148: pAAV-AiE0779m_6xC2-minBG-CoChR-EGFP-WPRE3-BGHpA (Alias: CN5148)
Purpose: Expression of CoChR-EGFP in striatal direct pathway medium spiny neurons (D1 MSNs)
Depositing lab: Allen Institute for Brain Science & Jonathan Ting. Depositing organization: Allen Institute. Publication: Enhancer AAV toolbox for accessing and perturbing striatal cell types and circuits. Hunker AC, Wirthlin ME, Gill G, Johansen NJ, Hooper M, Omstead V, Vargas S, Lerma MN, Taskin N, Weed N, Laird WD, Bishaw YM, Bendrick JL, Gore BB, Ben-Simon Y, Opitz-Araya X, Martinez RA, Way SW, Thyagarajan B, Otto S, Sanchez REA, Alexander JR, Amaya A, Amster A, Arbuckle J, Ayala A, Baker PM, Barcelli T, Barta S, Bertagnolli D, Bielstein C, Bishwakarma P, Bowlus J, Boyer G, Brouner K, Casian B, Casper T, Chakka AB, Chakrabarty R, Chong P, Clark M, Colbert K, Daniel S, Dawe T, Departee M, DiValentin P, Donadio NP, Dotson NI, Dwivedi D, Egdorf T, Fliss T, Gary A, Goldy J, Grasso C, Groce EL, Gudsnuk K, Han W, Haradon Z, Hastings S, Helback O, Ho WV, Huang C, Johnson T, Jones DL, Juneau Z, Kenney J, Leibly M, Li S, Liang E, Loeffler H, Lusk NA, Madigan Z, Malloy J, Malone J, McCue R, Melchor J, Mich JK, Moosman S, Morin E, Naidoo R, Newman D, Ngo K, Nguyen K, Oster AL, Ouellette B, Oyama AA, Pena N, Pham T, Phillips E, Pom C, Potekhina L, Ransford S, Ray PL, Reding M, Rette DF, Reynoldson C, Rimorin C, Sigler AR, Rocha DB, Ronellenfitch K, Ruiz A, Sawyer L, Sevigny JP, Shapovalova NV, Shepard N, Shulga L, Soliman S, Staats B, Taormina MJ, Tieu M, Wang Y, Wilkes J, Wood T, Zhou T, Williford A, Dee N, Mollenkopf T, Ng L, Esposito L, Kalmbach BE, Yao S, Ariza J, Collman F, Mufti S, Smith K, Waters J, Ersing I, Patrick M, Zeng H, Lein ES, Kojima Y, Horwitz G, Owen SF, Levi BP, Daigle TL, Tasic B, Bakken TE, Ting JT. Neuron. 2025 May 21;113(10):1507-1524.e17. doi: 10.1016/j.neuron.2025.04.035. PubMed 40403704.
Backbone
  Vector backbone: rAAV
  Vector type: AAV
Growth in bacteria
  Bacterial resistance: Ampicillin, 100 μg/mL
  Growth temperature: 30°C
  Growth strain: NEB Stable
  Copy number: High Copy
Gene/Insert
  Gene/Insert name: CoChR-EGFP
  Species: Synthetic
  Cloning method: Restriction Enzyme; 5′ cloning site unknown (unknown if destroyed)
Terms and licenses: Academic/Nonprofit Terms; Industry Terms: Not Available to Industry
Depositor comments: Allen Institute plasmid ALIAS: AiP15148 This work supported by NIH BRAIN Initiative grant UF1MH128339
How to cite: AiP15148: pAAV-AiE0779m_6xC2-minBG-CoChR-EGFP-WPRE3-BGHpA (Alias: CN5148) was a gift from Allen Institute for Brain Science & Jonathan Ting (Addgene plasmid # 214870 ; http://n2t.net/addgene:214870 ; RRID:Addgene_214870)
